Addgene plasmid #22752: myc-Orai1 E106A pHAGE
Depositing lab: Anjana Rao. Depositing organization: Boston Children's Hospital. Publication: Orai1 is an essential pore subunit of the CRAC channel. Prakriya M, Feske S, Gwack Y, Srikanth S, Rao A, Hogan PG. Nature. 2006 Sep 14. 443(7108):230-3. 10.1038/nature05122 PubMed 16921383.
Backbone
  Vector backbone: pHAGE
  Backbone manufacturer: Gift of Richard Mulligan
  Vector type: Mammalian Expression, Lentiviral
Growth in bacteria
  Bacterial resistance: Ampicillin, 100 μg/mL
  Growth temperature: 37°C
  Growth strain: Stbl3
  Copy number: Unknown
Gene/Insert
  Gene/Insert name: Orai1 E106A (alt name: Orai1)
  Species: H. sapiens (human)
  Insert size (bp): 1000
  Mutation: E106A
  Entrez Gene: ORAI1 (a.k.a. CRACM1, IMD9, ORAT1, TAM2, TMEM142A)
  Cloning method: Restriction Enzyme; 5′ cloning site NotI (not destroyed); 3′ cloning site BamHI (not destroyed)
  Sequencing primers: 5′ n/a
Terms and licenses: Academic/Nonprofit Terms; Industry Terms: Not Available to Industry
Depositor comments: For lentiviral transduction, N-terminally myc-tagged versions of Orai1 were directly cloned NotI-BamHI into the bicistronic pHAGE-UBC-eGFP-IRES-eGFP vector (R. Mulligan, Harvard Medical School), replacing the first eGFP with myc-Orai1. Lab Plasmid # SF212. The Author's sequence includes the ORF plus 60 nt of vector boundary 3' and 5'.
How to cite: myc-Orai1 E106A pHAGE was a gift from Anjana Rao (Addgene plasmid # 22752 ; http://n2t.net/addgene:22752 ; RRID:Addgene_22752)
