[The description below was written by a language model from this plasmid's Addgene catalogue record.]
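Description:
myc-Orai1 E106A pHAGE is a lentiviral mammalian expression plasmid built on the pHAGE backbone. It is propagated in bacteria under ampicillin selection; the recorded growth strain is a recombination-deficient host of the kind commonly used to keep repeat-containing lentiviral plasmids stable. The copy number is listed as unknown, and no feature table is provided, so the origin of replication, LTRs, packaging signal and other backbone elements are not itemised in the record.

The payload is human ORAI1 (about 1 kb), carrying an N-terminal myc epitope tag and the point mutation E106A. According to the depositor comments, the tagged coding sequence was inserted between NotI and BamHI sites, both retained, into a bicistronic pHAGE-UBC-eGFP-IRES-eGFP vector, replacing the first eGFP. The resulting arrangement places myc-Orai1 E106A upstream of an IRES followed by eGFP. The parent vector name indicates a UBC (ubiquitin C) promoter driving the transcript. Because the IRES allows cap-independent translation of the second cistron from the same mRNA, eGFP fluorescence marks the transduced cells that express the mutant protein, while the myc tag permits antibody-based detection of Orai1 itself.

The construct was made for lentiviral transduction of mammalian cells in work identifying Orai1 as an essential pore subunit of the CRAC (calcium release-activated calcium) channel. The record does not describe the functional consequence of E106A, but in that context the mutant serves to test how this residue contributes to channel function, typically in comparison with similarly tagged wild-type Orai1.
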