>Addgene plasmid #22752 | myc-Orai1 E106A pHAGE | depositor partial sequence | sequence record 10407 | Author sequence
GCCGGGATTTGGGTCGCGGTTCTTGTTTGTGGATCGCTGTGATCGTCACTTGGCGGCCGCATGGAACAAA
AACTTATTTCTGAAGAAGATCTGCATCCGGAGCCCGCCCCGCCCCCGAGCCGTAGCAGTCCCGAGCTTCC
CCCAAGCGGCGGCAGCACCACCAGCGGCAGCCGCCGGAGCCGCCGCCGCAGCGGGGACGGGGAGCCCCCG
GGGGCCCCGCCACCGCCGCCGTCCGCCGTCACCTACCCGGACTGGATCGGCCAGAGTTACTCCGAGGTGA
TGAGCCTCAACGAGCACTCCATGCAGGCGCTGTCCTGGCGCAAGCTCTACTTGAGCCGCGCCAAGCTTAA
AGCCTCCAGCCGGACCTCGGCTCTGCTCTCCGGCTTCGCCATGGTGGCAATGGTGGCGGTGCAGCTGGAC
GCTGACCACGACTACCCACCGGGGCTGCTCATCGCCTTCAGTGCCTGCACCACAGTGCTGGTGGCTGTGC
ACCTGTTTGCGCTCATGATCAGCACCTGCATCCTGCCCAACATCGAGGCGGTGAGCAACGTGCACAATCT
CAACTCGGTCAAGGAGTCCCCCCATGAGCGCATGCACCGCCACATCGAGCTGGCCTGGGCCTTCTCCACC
GTCATTGGCACGCTGCTCTTCCTAGCTGAGGTGGTGCTGCTCTGCTGGGTCAAGTTCTTGCCCCTCAAGA
AGCAGCCAGGCCAGCCAAGGCCCACCAGCAAGCCCCCCGCCAGTGGCGCAGCAGCCAACGTCAGCACCAG
CGGCATCACCCCGGGCCAGGCAGCTGCCATCGCCTCGACCACCATCATGGTGCCCTTCGGCCTGATCTTT
ATCGTCTTCGCCGTCCACTTCTACCGCTCACTGGTTAGCCATAAGACCGACCGACAGTTCCAGGAGCTCA
ACGAGCTGGCGGAGTTTGCCCGCTTACAGGACCAGCTGGACCACAGAGGGGACCACCCCCTGACGCCCGG
CAGCCACTATGCCTAGGGATCCCTCCCCCCCCCCTAACGTTACTGGCCGAAGCCGCTTGGAATAAGGCCG
GTGTGC
