>Addgene plasmid #22752 | myc-Orai1 E106A pHAGE | addgene partial sequence | sequence record 28596 | 22752 with hOrai1-R 5'-agaacttgacccagcagagc
GGAGAGCAGCGTGCCATGACGGTGGAGAAGGCCCAGGCCAGCTCGATGTGGCGGTGCATGCGCTCATGGG
GGGACTCCTTGACCGAGTTGAGATTGTGCACGTTGCTCACCGCCTCGATGTTGGGCAGGATGCAGGTGCT
GATCATGAGCGCAAACAGGTGCACAGCCACCAGCACTGTGGTGCAGGCACTGAAGGCGATGAGCAGCCCC
GGTGGGTAGTCGTGGTCAGCGTCCAGCTGCACCGCCACCATTGCCACCATGGCGAAGCCGGAGAGCAGAG
CCGAGGTCCGGCTGGAGGCTTTAAGCTTGGCGCGGCTCAAGTAGAGCTTGCGCCAGGACAGCGCCTGCAT
GGAGTGCTCGTTGAGGCTCATCACCTCGGAGTAACTCTGGCCGATCCAGTCCGGGTAGGTGACGGCGGAC
GGCGGCGGTGGCGGGGCCCCCGGGGGCTCCCCGTCCCCGCTGCGGCGGCGGCTCCGGCGGCTGCCGCTGG
TGGTGCTGCCGCCGCTTGGGGGAAGCTCGGGACTGCTACGGCTCGGGGGCGGGGCGGGCTCCGGATGCAG
ATCTTCTTCAGAAATAAGTTTTTGTTCCATGCGGCCGCCAAGTGACGATCACAGCGATCCACAAACAAGA
ACCGCGACCCAAATCCCGGCTGCGACGGAACTAGCTGTGCCACACCCGG
