>Addgene plasmid #22752 | myc-Orai1 E106A pHAGE | addgene partial sequence | sequence record 28597 | hOrai1-R 5'-agaacttgacccagcagagc-3'
TGCTGGAGGAGCAGCGTGCCAATGACGGTGGAGAAGGCCCAGGCCAGCTCGATGTGGCGGTGCATGCGCT
CATGGGGGGACTCCTTGACCGAGTTGAGATTGTGCACGTTGCTCACCGCCTCGATGTTGGGCAGGATGCA
GGTGCTGATCATGAGCGCAAACAGGTGCACAGCCACCAGCACTGTGGTGCAGGCACTGAAGGCGATGAGC
AGCCCCGGTGGGTAGTCGTGGTCAGCGTCCAGCTGCACCGCCACCATTGCCACCATGGCGAAGCCGGAGA
GCAGAGCCGAGGTCCGGCTGGAGGCTTTAAGCTTGGCGCGGCTCAAGTAGAGCTTGCGCCAGGACAGCGC
CTGCATGGAGTGCTCGTTGAGGCTCATCACCTCGGAGTAACTCTGGCCGATCCAGTCCGGGTAGGTGACG
GCGGACGGCGGCGGTGGCGGGGCCCCCGGGGGCTCCCCGTCCCCGCTGCGGCGGCGGCTCCGGCGGCTGC
CGCTGGTGGTGCTGCCGCCGCTTGGGGGAAGCTCGGGACTGCTACGGCTCGGGGGCGGGGCGGGCTCCGG
ATGCAGATCTTCTTCAGAATAAGTTTTTGTTCCATGCGGGGCAGTGACGATCACAGCGATCCAAACAGAA
CCGCGACCAAATCCCGGCTGCAAAGAACTAGCTGTGCCACCCCCGGGGCGTCCTTAATATAATCATCGGG
CGTCCCCGCCCCACGGAGATCCCTCCGCACAATACGAAAAAAGGAGATAGCTTTTCTCTTTTCTGTTCCG
TGTTCGGTAAGAGAGAACAAAAGACCATGAGCCTAACAATCACCCAACTTCCAGTCTCATAAATGTTCCT
TCTTGCTGATATCTGGGGGTTCTTAGGCCGAAGTCTTATGAGCAGCGGGGCCGCTGTTCCTTAAC
